>Addgene plasmid #236886 | SLC35A2-HiBiT Fusion Vector | depositor full sequence | sequence record 470938 | SLC35A2-HiBiT Fusion Vector sequence 5330 bps
TCAATATTGGCCATTAGCCATATTATTCATTGGTTATATAGCATAAATCAATATTGGCTATTGGCCATTG
CATACGTTGTATCTATATCATAATATGTACATTTATATTGGCTCATGTCCAATATGACCGCCATGTTGGC
ATTGATTATTGACTAGTTATTAATAGTAATCAATTACGGGGTCATTAGTTCATAGCCCATATATGGAGTT
CCGCGTTACATAACTTACGGTAAATGGCCCGCCTGGCTGACCGCCCAACGACCCCCGCCCATTGACGTCA
ATAATGACGTATGTTCCCATAGTAACGCCAATAGGGACTTTCCATTGACGTCAATGGGTGGAGTATTTAC
GGTAAACTGCCCACTTGGCAGTACATCAAGTGTATCATATGCCAAGTCCGCCCCCTATTGACGTCAATGA
CGGTAAATGGCCCGCCTGGCATTATGCCCAGTACATGACCTTACGGGACTTTCCTACTTGGCAGTACATC
TACGTATTAGTCATCGCTATTACCATGGTGATGCGGTTTTGGCAGTACACCAATGGGCGTGGATAGCGGT
TTGACTCACGGGGATTTCCAAGTCTCCACCCCATTGACGTCAATGGGAGTTTGTTTTGGCACCAAAATCA
ACGGGACTTTCCAAAATGTCGTAATAACCCCGCCCCGTTGACGCAAATGGGCGGTAGGCGTGTACGGTGG
GAGGTCTATATAAGCAGAGCTGGTTTAGTGAACCGTCAGATCACTAGAAGCTTTATTGCGGTAGTTTATC
ACAGTTAAATTGCTAACGCAGTCAGTGCTTCTGACACAACAGTCTCGAACTTAAGCTGCAGAAGTTGGTC
GTGAGGCACTGGGCAGGTAAGTATCAAGGTTACAAGACAGGTTTAAGGAGACCAATAGAAACTGGGCTTG
TCGAGACAGAGAAGACTCTTGCGTTTCTGATAGGCACCTATTGGTCTTACTGACATCCACTTTGCCTTTC
TCTCCACAGGTGTCCACTCCCAGTTCAATTACAGCTCTTAAGGCTAGAGTATTAATACGACTCACTATAG
GGCTAGCGATCGCCATGGCTGCCGTGGGCGCAGGAGGAAGTACGGCAGCACCTGGTCCGGGCGCGGTGTC
TGCAGGCGCTCTTGAACCTGGGACTGCTTCAGCCGCCCACCGAAGATTGAAGTATATTTCTCTTGCTGTT
CTCGTAGTGCAAAATGCTTCCCTCATCCTTTCTATAAGATACGCTCGGACGTTGCCGGGCGATCGATTTT
TCGCAACAACCGCAGTCGTCATGGCAGAGGTCCTTAAGGGATTGACGTGCCTGCTCCTTCTCTTTGCGCA
AAAACGAGGAAATGTAAAACACCTGGTTCTGTTTCTGCACGAGGCAGTGCTTGTCCAATATGTTGACACA
CTGAAGTTGGCGGTACCCAGCCTCATTTATACTTTGCAAAATAATCTTCAATATGTCGCTATATCAAATT
TGCCGGCAGCTACGTTCCAAGTCACCTACCAACTGAAAATCCTGACAACGGCATTGTTCTCCGTTCTTAT
GCTGAACCGGTCCTTGTCCCGACTCCAATGGGCCAGTCTCCTTCTCCTCTTTACAGGGGTCGCCATAGTT
CAAGCTCAACAAGCGGGAGGAGGAGGTCCCCGCCCTCTCGATCAGAATCCGGGAGCCGGGCTCGCGGCTG
TGGTGGCCTCCTGCCTTAGCTCTGGGTTCGCGGGTGTATATTTTGAGAAGATCCTGAAGGGTTCTTCTGG
TAGTGTCTGGTTGAGAAATCTGCAGCTTGGCCTCTTTGGGACGGCCCTCGGGTTGGTGGGTTTGTGGTGG
GCGGAGGGCACCGCAGTCGCAACTCGCGGATTCTTTTTTGGATACACACCAGCTGTTTGGGGTGTCGTAT
TGAACCAAGCATTTGGCGGATTGCTCGTGGCGGTTGTTGTGAAATACGCGGACAACATACTGAAGGGATT
CGCGACCTCCTTGTCCATCGTATTGTCCACCGTCGCCTCAATAAGACTCTTCGGGTTTCATGTAGATCCG
CTCTTTGCCTTGGGTGCTGGGCTTGTCATAGGAGCGGTCTATTTGTACTCCCTGCCTCGGGGAGCAGCGA
AAGCCATAGCCTCTGCTTCCGCGTCTGCCTCCGGTCCGTGCGTCCATCAGCAACCTCCGGGACAGCCGCC
GCCTCCACAGTTGTCCTCCCACCGCGGTGACCTCATAACCGAGCCCTTCCTGCCGAAATTGCTGACCAAA
GTGAAGGGATCCGTTTCTCAAGGCAGTTCAGGTGGCTCGAGCGGTGTGAGCGGCTGGCGGCTGTTCAAGA
AGATTAGCTAAGGCCGCGACTCTAGAGTCGACCTGCAGGCATGCAAGCTGATCCGGCTGCTAACAAAGCC
CGAAAGGAAGCTGAGTTGGCTGCTGCCACCGCTGAGCAATAACTAGCATAACCCCTTGGGGCGGCCGCTT
CGAGCAGACATGATAAGATACATTGATGAGTTTGGACAAACCACAACTAGAATGCAGTGAAAAAAATGCT
TTATTTGTGAAATTTGTGATGCTATTGCTTTATTTGTAACCATTATAAGCTGCAATAAACAAGTTAACAA
CAACAATTGCATTCATTTTATGTTTCAGGTTCAGGGGGAGATGTGGGAGGTTTTTTTAAGCAAGTAAAAC
CTCTACAAATGTGGTAAAATCGAATTTTAACAAAATATTAACGCTTACAATTTCCTGATGCGGTATTTTC
TCCTTACGCATCTGTGCGGTATTTCACACCGCATACGCGGATCTGCGCAGCACCATGGCCTGAAATAACC
TCTGAAAGAGGAACTTGGTTAGGTACCTTCTGAGGCGGAAAGAACCAGCTGTGGAATGTGTGTCAGTTAG
GGTGTGGAAAGTCCCCAGGCTCCCCAGCAGGCAGAAGTATGCAAAGCATGCATCTCAATTAGTCAGCAAC
CAGGTGTGGAAAGTCCCCAGGCTCCCCAGCAGGCAGAAGTATGCAAAGCATGCATCTCAATTAGTCAGCA
ACCATAGTCCCGCCCCTAACTCCGCCCATCCCGCCCCTAACTCCGCCCAGTTCCGCCCATTCTCCGCCCC
ATGGCTGACTAATTTTTTTTATTTATGCAGAGGCCGAGGCCGCCTCGGCCTCTGAGCTATTCCAGAAGTA
GTGAGGAGGCTTTTTTGGAGGCCTAGGCTTTTGCAAAAAGCTTAATTAACTGTTGACAATTAATCATCGG
CATAGTATATCGGCATAGTATAATACGACAAGGTGAGGAACTAAACCCAGGAGGCAGATCATGATTGAAC
AAGATGGATTGCACGCAGGTTCTCCGGCCGCTTGGGTGGAGAGGCTATTCGGCTATGACTGGGCACAACA
GACAATCGGCTGCTCTGATGCCGCCGTGTTCCGGCTGTCAGCGCAGGGGCGCCCGGTTCTTTTTGTCAAG
ACCGACCTGTCCGGTGCCCTGAATGAACTGCAGGACGAGGCAGCGCGGCTATCGTGGCTGGCCACGACGG
GCGTTCCTTGCGCAGCTGTGCTCGACGTTGTCACTGAAGCGGGAAGGGACTGGCTGCTATTGGGCGAAGT
GCCGGGGCAGGATCTCCTGTCATCTCACCTTGCTCCTGCCGAGAAAGTATCCATCATGGCTGATGCAATG
CGGCGGCTGCATACGCTTGATCCGGCTACCTGCCCATTCGACCACCAAGCGAAACATCGCATCGAGCGAG
CACGTACTCGGATGGAAGCCGGTCTTGTCGATCAGGATGATCTGGACGAAGAGCATCAGGGGCTCGCGCC
AGCCGAACTGTTCGCCAGGCTCAAGGCGCGCATGCCCGACGGCGAGGATCTCGTCGTGACCCATGGCGAT
GCCTGCTTGCCGAATATCATGGTGGAAAATGGCCGCTTTTCTGGATTCATCGACTGTGGCCGGCTGGGTG
TGGCGGACCGCTATCAGGACATAGCGTTGGCTACCCGTGATATTGCTGAAGAGCTTGGCGGCGAATGGGC
TGACCGCTTCCTCGTGCTTTACGGTATCGCCGCTCCCGATTCGCAGCGCATCGCCTTCTATCGCCTTCTT
GACGAGTTCTTCTGAGCGGGACTCTGGGGTTCGAAATGACCGACCAAGCGACGCCCAACCTGCCATCACG
ATGGCCGCAATAAAATATCTTTATTTTCATTACATCTGTGTGTTGGTTTTTTGTGTGAATCGATAGCGAT
AAGGATCCGCTCATGCGATGATAAGCTGTCAAACATGAGAATTACAACTTATATCGTATGGGGCTGACTT
CAGGTGCTACATTTGAAGAGATAAATTGCACTGAAATCTAGAAATATTTTATCTGATTAATAAGATGATC
TTCTTGAGATCGTTTTGGTCTGCGCGTAATCTCTTGCTCTGAAAACGAAAAAACCGCCTTGCAGGGCGGT
TTTTCGAAGGTTCTCTGAGCTACCAACTCTTTGAACCGAGGTAACTGGCTTGGAGGAGCGCAGTCACCAA
AACTTGTCCTTTCAGTTTAGCCTTAACCGGCGCATGACTTCAAGACTAACTCCTCTAAATCAATTACCAG
TGGCTGCTGCCAGTGGTGCTTTTGCATGTCTTTCCGGGTTGGACTCAAGACGATAGTTACCGGATAAGGC
GCAGCGGTCGGACTGAACGGGGGGTTCGTGCATACAGTCCAGCTTGGAGCGAACTGCCTACCCGGAACTG
AGTGTCAGGCGTGGAATGAGACAAACGCGGCCATAACAGCGGAATGACACCGGTAAACCGAAAGGCAGGA
ACAGGAGAGCGCACGAGGGAGCCGCCAGGGGGAAACGCCTGGTATCTTTATAGTCCTGTCGGGTTTCGCC
ACCACTGATTTGAGCGTCAGATTTCGTGATGCTTGTCAGGGGGGCGGAGCCTATGGAAAAACGGCTTTGC
CGCGGCCCTCTCACTTCCCTGTTAAGTATCTTCCTGGCATCTTCCAGGAAATCTCCGCCCCGTTCGTAAG
CCATTTCCGCTCGCCGCAGTCGAACGACCGAGCGTAGCGAGTCAGTGAGCGAGGAAGCGGAATATATCCT
GTATCACATATTCTGCTGACGCACCGGTGCAGCCTTTTTTCTCCTGCCACATGAAGCACTTCACTGACAC
CCTCATCAGTGCCAACATAGTAAGCCAGTATACACTCCGCTAGCGCTGATGTCCGGCGGTGCTTTTGCCG
TTACGCACCACCCCGTCATGAGATTACGCGTTTTAGCGGTGCGTACAATTAAGGGATTATGGTAAATCCA
CTTACTGTCTGCCCTCGTAGCCATCGAGATAAACCGCAGTACTCCGGCCACGATGCGTCCGGCGTAGAGG
ATCGAGATCT
Features (pLannotate 1.2.2; 22 found; start..end, strand, type, name):
    140..517     +  enhancer       CMV enhancer: human cytomegalovirus immediate early enhancer
    519..718     +  promoter       CMV promoter: human cytomegalovirus (CMV) immediate early promoter
    857..989     +  intron         chimeric intron: chimera between introns from human β-globin and immunoglobulin heavy chain genes
   1033..1051    +  promoter       T7 promoter: promoter for bacteriophage T7 RNA polymerase
   1065..2252    +  CDS            SLC35A2: S35A2_HUMAN - Also known as UGALT, UGT, UGTL. Experimental evidence at protein level: Swiss-Prot protein existence level 1. Transports nucleotide sugars from the cytosol into Golgi vesicles where glycosyltransferases function. From Homo sapiens (Human).
   2330..2359    +  misc_feature   MCS (fragment): pUC18/19 multiple cloning site
   2366..2415    +  CDS            SET1 (fragment): solubility-enhancement tag derived from T7 phage gene 10B
   2423..2442    +  terminator     T7 terminator (fragment): transcription terminator for bacteriophage T7 RNA polymerase
   2464..2585    -  polyA_signal   SV40 poly(A) signal: SV40 polyadenylation signal
   2608..2676    -  CDS            large T antigen (fragment): large T antigen from SV40 (simian virus 40)
   2681..2713    +  rep_origin     M13 ori (fragment): M13 bacteriophage origin of replication; arrow indicates direction of (+) strand synthesis
   2714..2765    -  misc_feature   bom (fragment): basis of mobility region from pBR322
   2830..3187    +  promoter       SV40 promoter: SV40 enhancer and early promoter
   3202..3249    +  promoter       EM7 promoter: synthetic bacterial promoter&nbsp
   3281..4072    +  CDS            neo: KKA2_KLEPN - Also known as kan, nptII. Experimental evidence at protein level: Swiss-Prot protein existence level 1. Resistance to kanamycin, neomycin, paromomycin, ribostamycin, butirosin and gentamicin B. From Klebsiella pneumoniae.
   4139..4187    +  polyA_signal   poly(A) signal: synthetic polyadenylation signal
   4216..4232    -  promoter       tet promoter (fragment): E. coli promoter for tetracycline efflux protein gene
   4344..4889    +  rep_origin     p15A ori: Plasmids containing the medium-copy-number p15A origin of replication can be propagated in E. coli cells that contain a second plasmid with the ColE1 origin.
   4977..5032    +  rep_origin     RSF ori (fragment): Plasmids containing the RSF 1030 origin of replication can be propagated in E. coli cells that contain additional plasmids with compatible origins.
   5131..5157    -  misc_feature   bom (fragment): basis of mobility region from pBR322
   5151..5198    -  mobile_element IS1 (fragment): prokaryotic transposable element IS1
   5206..5277    +  misc_feature   cer region (fragment): ColE1-derived recombination site that helps to maintain plasmids as monomers
