>Addgene plasmid #236886 | SLC35A2-HiBiT Fusion Vector | addgene full sequence | sequence record 474951 | Addgene NGS Result
AGCCATGGGGCGGAGAATGGGCGGAACTGGGCGGAGTTAGGGGCGGGATGGGCGGAGTTAGGGGCGGGAC
TATGGTTGCTGACTAATTGAGATGCATGCTTTGCATACTTCTGCCTGCTGGGGAGCCTGGGGACTTTCCA
CACCTGGTTGCTGACTAATTGAGATGCATGCTTTGCATACTTCTGCCTGCTGGGGAGCCTGGGGACTTTC
CACACCCTAACTGACACACATTCCACAGCTGGTTCTTTCCGCCTCAGAAGGTACCTAACCAAGTTCCTCT
TTCAGAGGTTATTTCAGGCCATGGTGCTGCGCAAGACGCGTTAATTAAGACGTCGGCAGTGAAAAAAATG
CTTTATTTGTGAAATTTGTGATGCTATTGCTTTATTTGTAACCATTATAAGCTGCAATAAACAAGTTAAC
AACAACAATTGCATTCATTTTATGTTTCAGGTTCAGGGGGAGGTGTGGGAGGTTTTTTAAAGCAAGTAAA
ACCTCTACAAATGTGGTATGGCTGATTATGATCCGCGGCCGCAATACGTCGACGTTATCAGCTGACTTCG
TACGAGAGCCTAGGATTATGGCGCGCCACTAGTTATTAATAGTAATCAATTACGGGGTCATTAGTTCATA
GCCCATATATGGAGTTCCGCGTTACATAACTTACGGTAAATGGCCCGCCTGGCTGACCGCCCAACGACCC
CCGCCCATTGACGTCAATAATGACGTATGTTCCCATAGTAACGCCAATAGGGACTTTCCATTGACGTCAA
TGGGTGGAGTATTTACGGTAAACTGCCCACTTGGCAGTACATCAAGTGTATCATATGCCAAGTCCGCCCC
CTATTGACGTCAATGACGGTAAATGGCCCGCCTGGCATTATGCCCAGTACATGACCTTACGGGACTTTCC
TACTTGGCAGTACATCTACGTATTAGTCATCGCTATTACCATGGTGATGCGGTTTTGGCAGTACACCAAT
GGGCGTGGATAGCGGTTTGACTCACGGGGATTTCCAAGTCTCCACCCCATTGACGTCAATGGGAGTTTGT
TTTGGCACCAAAATCAACGGGACTTTCCAAAATGTCGTAATAACCCCGCCCCGTTGACGCAAATGGGCGG
TAGGCGTGTACGGTGGGAGGTCTATATAAGCAGAGCTGGTTTAGTGAACCGTCAGATCACTAGAAGCTTT
ATTGCGGTAGTTTATCACAGTTAAATTGCTAACGCAGTCAGTGCTTCTGACACAACAGTCTCGAACTTAA
GCTGCAGAAGTTGGTCGTGAGGCACTGGGCAGGTAAGTATCAAGGTTACAAGACAGGTTTAAGGAGACCA
ATAGAAACTGGGCTTGTCGAGACAGAGAAGACTCTTGCGTTTCTGATAGGCACCTATTGGTCTTACTGAC
ATCCACTTTGCCTTTCTCTCCACAGGTGTCCACTCCCAGTTCAATTACAGCTCTTAAGGCTAGAGTATTA
ATACGACTCACTATAGGGCTAGCGATCGCC
[1947 nt withheld, positions 1501-3447]
TCTCTCGAGCCAACCACTGAGGATCTGTACTTTCAGAGCGATAACGATGGATCCGAAATCGGTACTGGCT
TTCCATTCGACCCCCATTATGTGGAAGTCCTGGGCGAGCGCATGCACTACGTCGATGTTGGTCCGCGCGA
TGGCACCCCTGTGCTGTTCCTGCACGGTAACCCGACCTCCTCCTACGTGTGGCGCAACATCATCCCGCAT
GTTGCACCGACCCATCGCTGCATTGCTCCAGACCTGATCGGTATGGGCAAATCCGACAAACCAGACCTGG
GTTATTTCTTCGACGACCACGTCCGCTTCATGGATGCCTTCATCGAAGCCCTGGGTCTGGAAGAGGTCGT
CCTGGTCATTCACGACTGGGGCTCCGCTCTGGGTTTCCACTGGGCCAAGCGCAATCCAGAGCGCGTCAAA
GGTATTGCATTTATGGAGTTCATCCGCCCTATCCCGACCTGGGACGAATGGCCAGAATTTGCCCGCGAGA
CCTTCCAGGCCTTCCGCACCACCGACGTCGGCCGCAAGCTGATCATCGATCAGAACGTTTTTATCGAGGG
TACGCTGCCGATGGGTGTCGTCCGCCCGCTGACTGAAGTCGAGATGGACCATTACCGCGAGCCGTTCCTG
AATCCTGTTGACCGCGAGCCACTGTGGCGCTTCCCAAACGAGCTGCCAATCGCCGGTGAGCCAGCGAACA
TCGTCGCGCTGGTCGAAGAATACATGGACTGGCTGCACCAGTCCCCTGTCCCGAAGCTGCTGTTCTGGGG
CACCCCAGGCGTTCTGATCCCACCGGCCGAAGCCGCTCGCCTGGCCAAAAGCCTGCCTAACTGCAAGGCT
GTGGACATCGGCCCGGGTCTGAATCTGCTGCAAGAAGACAACCCGGACCTGATCGGCAGCGAGATCGCGC
GCTGGCTGTCTACTCTGGAGATTTCCGGTTAATAGAATTCTAGAGTCGACCTGCAGGCATGCAAGCTGAT
TTGGCTGCTGCCACCGCTGAGCAAGGCCGCTTCGAGCAGACATGATAAGATACATTGATGAGTTTGGACA
AACCACAACTAGAATGCAGTGAAAAAAATGCTTTATTTGTGAAATTTGTGATGCTATTGCTTTATTTGTA
ACCATTATAAGCTGCAATAAACAAGTTAACAACAACAATTGCATTCATTTTATGTTTCAGGTTCAGGGGG
AGATGTGGGAGGTTTTTTTAAGCAAGTAAAACCTCTACAAATGTGGTAAAATCTTAATTAAGAATTCTAA
TATAACTTCGTATAGCATACATTATACGAAGTTATGGATCCACTGTTGACAATTAATCATCGGCATAGTA
TATCGGCATAGTATAATACGACAAGGTGAGGAACTAAACCCAGGAGGCAGATCATGATTGAACAAGATGG
ATTGCACGCAGGTTCTCCGGCCGCTTGGGTGGAGAGGCTATTCGGCTATGACTGGGCACAACAGACAATC
GGCTGCTCTGATGCCGCCGTGTTCCGGCTGTCAGCGCAGGGGCGCCCGGTTCTTTTTGTCAAGACCGACC
TGTCCGGTGCCCTGAATGAACTGCAGGACGAGGCAGCGCGGCTATCGTGGCTGGCCACGACGGGCGTTCC
TTGCGCAGCTGTGCTCGACGTTGTCACTGAAGCGGGAAGGGACTGGCTGCTATTGGGCGAAGTGCCGGGG
CAGGATCTCCTGTCATCTCACCTTGCTCCTGCCGAGAAAGTATCCATCATGGCTGATGCAATGCGGCGGC
TGCATACGCTTGATCCGGCTACCTGCCCATTCGACCACCAAGCGAAACATCGCATCGAGCGAGCACGTAC
TCGGATGGAAGCCGGTCTTGTCGATCAGGATGATCTGGACGAAGAGCATCAGGGGCTCGCGCCAGCCGAA
CTGTTCGCCAGGCTCAAGGCGCGCATGCCCGACGGCGAGGATCTCGTCGTGACCCATGGCGATGCCTGCT
TGCCGAATATCATGGTGGAAAATGGCCGCTTTTCTGGATTCATCGACTGTGGCCGGCTGGGTGTGGCGGA
CCGCTATCAGGACATAGCGTTGGCTACCCGTGATATTGCTGAAGAGCTTGGCGGCGAATGGGCTGACCGC
TTCCTCGTGCTTTACGGTATCGCCGCTCCCGATTCGCAGCGCATCGCCTTCTATCGCCTTCTTGACGAGT
TCTTCTGATTCGAAATGACCGACCAAGCGACGCCCAACCGGTATCAGCTCACTCAAAGGCGGTAATACGG
TTATCCACAGAATCAGGGGATAACGCAGGAAAGAACATGTGAGCAAAAGGCCAGCAAAAGGCCAGGAACC
GTAAAAAGGCCGCGTTGCTGGCGTTTTTCCATAGGCTCCGCCCCCCTGACGAGCATCACAAAAATCGACG
CTCAAGTCAGAGGTGGCGAAACCCGACAGGACTATAAAGATACCAGGCGTTTCCCCCTGGAAGCTCCCTC
GTGCGCTCTCCTGTTCCGACCCTGCCGCTTACCGGATACCTGTCCGCCTTTCTCCCTTCGGGAAGCGTGG
CGCTTTCTCATAGCTCACGCTGTAGGTATCTCAGTTCGGTGTAGGTCGTTCGCTCCAAGCTGGGCTGTGT
GCACGAACCCCCCGTTCAGCCCGACCGCTGCGCCTTATCCGGTAACTATCGTCTTGAGTCCAACCCGGTA
AGACACGACTTATCGCCACTGGCAGCAGCCACTGGTAACAGGATTAGCAGAGCGAGGTATGTAGGCGGTG
CTACAGAGTTCTTGAAGTGGTGGCCTAACTACGGCTACACTAGAAGGACAGTATTTGGTATCTGCGCTCT
GCTGAAGCCAGTTACCTTCGGAAAAAGAGTTGGTAGCTCTTGATCCGGCAAACAAACCACCGCTGGTAGC
GGTGGTTTTTTTGTTTGCAAGCAGCAGATTACGCGCAGAAAAAAAGGATTTCAAGAAGATCCTTTGATCT
TTTCTACGGGGTCTGACGCTCAGTGGAACGAAAACTCACGTTAAGGGATTTTGGTCATGAGATTATCAAA
AAGGATCTTCACCTAGATCCTTTTATAGTCCGGAATCGTCACACAAAAAACCAACACACAGATGTAATGA
AAATAAAGATATTTTATTGCGGCCATCGTGATGGCTAGAGTTTAGCCCTCCCACACATAACCAGAGGGCA
GCAATTCACGAATCCCAACTGCCGTCGGCTGTCCATCACTGTCCTTCACTATGGCTTTGATCCCAGGATG
CAGATCGAGAAGCACCTGTCGGCACCGTCCGCAGGGGCTCAAGATGCCCCTGTTCTCATTTCCGATCGCG
ACGATACAAGTCAGGTTGCCAGCTGCCGCAGCAGCAGCAGTGCCCAGCACCACGAGTTCTGCACAAGGTC
CCCCAGTAAAATGATATACATTGACACCAGTGAAGATGCGGCCGTCGCTAGAGAGAGCTGCGCTGGCGAC
GCTGTAGTCTTCAGAGATGGGGATGCTGTTGATTGTAGCCGTTGCTCTTTCAATGAGGGTGGATTCTTCT
TGAGACAAAGGCTTGGCCATGGTGGCGCTAGTGTCAGAAGAATCGAGCTTTTTGCAAAAGCCTAGGCCTC
CAAAAAAGCCTCCTCACTACTTCTGGAATAGCTCAGAGGCCGAGGCGGCCTCGGCCTCTGCATAAATAAA
AAAAATTAGTC
Features (pLannotate 1.2.2; 19 found; start..end, strand, type, name):
    336..417     -  polyA_signal   SV40 poly(A) signal: SV40 polyadenylation signal
    440..523     -  CDS            large T antigen (fragment): large T antigen from SV40 (simian virus 40)
    588..953     +  enhancer       CMV enhancer: human cytomegalovirus immediate early enhancer
    955..1154    +  promoter       CMV promoter: human cytomegalovirus (CMV) immediate early promoter
   1293..1425    +  intron         chimeric intron: chimera between introns from human β-globin and immunoglobulin heavy chain genes
   1469..1487    +  promoter       T7 promoter: promoter for bacteriophage T7 RNA polymerase
   1501..3444    +  CDS            RAF1 (sequence withheld): RAF1_HUMAN - Also known as RAF. Experimental evidence at protein level: Swiss-Prot protein existence level 1. Serine/threonine-protein kinase that acts as a regulatory link between the membrane-associated Ras GTPases and the MAPK/ERK cascade, and this critical regulatory link functions as a switch determining cell fate decisions including proliferation, differentiation, apoptosis, survival and oncogenic transformation. RAF1 activation initiates a mitogen-activated protein kinase (MAPK) cascade that comprises a sequential phosphorylation of the dual-specific MAPK kinases (MAP2K1/MEK1 and MAP2K2
   3466..3486    +  CDS            TEV site: tobacco etch virus (TEV) protease recognition and cleavage site
   3502..4385    +  CDS            HaloTag® (fragment): modified bacterial dehalogenase that forms covalent bonds with chloroalkane derivatives
   4396..4424    +  misc_feature   MCS (fragment): pUC18/19 multiple cloning site
   4473..4594    -  polyA_signal   SV40 poly(A) signal: SV40 polyadenylation signal
   4617..4685    -  CDS            large T antigen (fragment): large T antigen from SV40 (simian virus 40)
   4709..4742    +  protein_bind   loxP: Cre-mediated recombination occurs in the 8-bp core sequence (GCATACAT). Cre recombinase
   4752..4799    +  promoter       EM7 promoter: synthetic bacterial promoter&nbsp
   4831..5622    +  CDS            neo: KKA2_KLEPN - Also known as kan, nptII. Experimental evidence at protein level: Swiss-Prot protein existence level 1. Resistance to kanamycin, neomycin, paromomycin, ribostamycin, butirosin and gentamicin B. From Klebsiella pneumoniae.
   5783..6371    -  rep_origin     ori: high-copy-number ColE1/pMB1/pBR322/pUC origin of replication
   6497..6545    -  polyA_signal   poly(A) signal: synthetic polyadenylation signal
   6569..6967    -  CDS            BSD: blasticidin S deaminase; Aspergillus terreus BSD; confers resistance to blasticidin
   6998..257     -  promoter       SV40 promoter (across the origin): SV40 enhancer and early promoter
