[The description below was written by a language model from this plasmid's Addgene catalogue record and pLannotate feature annotations shown in this document.]
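Description:
SLC35A2-HiBiT Fusion Vector is a mammalian expression plasmid built on the pBiT3.1-C [CMV/HiBiT/Blast] backbone. It is designed to produce human SLC35A2, a transporter that moves nucleotide sugars from the cytosol into the Golgi, with a C-terminal HiBiT tag. HiBiT is a small peptide that complements a larger luciferase fragment to give luminescence, so the fusion can be used to quantify or track the tagged protein in cells. In the depositor's 5,330-nt sequence, the unmutated SLC35A2 coding region sits downstream of the CMV immediate-early enhancer and promoter. A chimeric β-globin/immunoglobulin intron, which aids expression, and a T7 promoter lie between the CMV promoter and the gene, and an SV40 polyadenylation signal follows it. The HiBiT tag itself is not picked up as an annotated feature, presumably because it is so short.

The records disagree on several points. The catalogue lists kanamycin selection in bacteria, high copy number and blasticidin selection in mammalian cells. The depositor sequence instead shows a neo/kanamycin resistance gene driven by tandem SV40 and EM7 promoters, no annotated blasticidin gene, and a p15A origin, which is usually described as medium copy. The repository's 7,098-nt sequencing result appears to describe a different construct. It has the same CMV–intron–T7 layout but annotates RAF1 fused through a TEV site to HaloTag rather than SLC35A2. It also carries a loxP site, EM7-driven neo, a ColE1/pUC-type origin and an SV40-promoter-driven blasticidin S deaminase cassette. That sequencing result does not confirm the catalogued insert, so the identity of any given stock should be verified.
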