Addgene plasmid #236886: SLC35A2-HiBiT Fusion Vector
Purpose: Express SLC35A2-HiBiT in Mammalian Cells under a CMV promoter
Depositing lab: Promega Corporation.
Backbone
  Vector backbone: pBiT3.1-C [CMV/HiBiT/Blast] Vector
  Vector type: Mammalian Expression
  Selectable markers: Blasticidin
Growth in bacteria
  Bacterial resistance: Kanamycin, 50 μg/mL
  Growth temperature: 37°C
  Growth strain: DH5alpha
  Copy number: High Copy
Gene/Insert
  Gene/Insert name: SLC35A2
  Species: H. sapiens (human)
  Mutation: None
  Entrez Gene: SLC35A2 (a.k.a. CDG2M, CDGX, UDP-Gal-Tr, UGALT, UGAT, UGT, UGT1, UGT2, UGTL)
  Promoter: CMV
  Tag / fusion protein: HiBiT (C terminal on backbone)
  Cloning method: Other
Terms and licenses: Academic/Nonprofit Terms; Industry Terms
How to cite: SLC35A2-HiBiT Fusion Vector was a gift from Promega Corporation (Addgene plasmid # 236886)
